>Addgene plasmid #168140 | pMS7: pCascade(AvCAST)_entry | addgene full sequence | sequence record 330379 | Addgene NGS Result
TGATCTTTTCTACTGAACCGCTCTAGATTTCAGTGCAATTTATCTCTTCAAATGTAGCACCTGAAGTCAG
CCCCATACGATATAAGTTGTAATTCTCATGTTAGTCATGCCCCGCGCCCACCGGAAGGAGCTGACTGGGT
TGAAGGCTCTCAAGGGCATCGGTCGAGATCCCGGTGCCTAATGAGTGAGCTAACTTACATTAATTGCGTT
GCGCTCACTGCCCGCTTTCCAGTCGGGAAACCTGTCGTGCCAGCTGCATTAATGAATCGGCCAACGCGCG
GGGAGAGGCGGTTTGCGTATTGGGCGCCAGGGTGGTTTTTCTTTTCACCAGTGAGACGGGCAACAGCTGA
TTGCCCTTCACCGCCTGGCCCTGAGAGAGTTGCAGCAAGCGGTCCACGCTGGTTTGCCCCAGCAGGCGAA
AATCCTGTTTGATGGTGGTTAACGGCGGGATATAACATGAGCTGTCTTCGGTATCGTCGTATCCCACTAC
CGAGATGTCCGCACCAACGCGCAGCCCGGACTCGGTAATGGCGCGCATTGCGCCCAGCGCCATCTGATCG
TTGGCAACCAGCATCGCAGTGGGAACGATGCCCTCATTCAGCATTTGCATGGTTTGTTGAAAACCGGACA
TGGCACTCCAGTCGCCTTCCCGTTCCGCTATCGGCTGAATTTGATTGCGAGTGAGATATTTATGCCAGCC
AGCCAGACGCAGACGCGCCGAGACAGAACTTAATGGGCCCGCTAACAGCGCGATTTGCTGGTGACCCAAT
GCGACCAGATGCTCCACGCCCAGTCGCGTACCGTCTTCATGGGAGAAAATAATACTGTTGATGGGTGTCT
GGTCAGAGACATCAAGAAATAACGCCGGAACATTAGTGCAGGCAGCTTCCACAGCAATGGCATCCTGGTC
ATCCAGCGGATAGTTAATGATCAGCCCACTGACGCGTTGCGCGAGAAGATTGTGCACCGCCGCTTTACAG
GCTTCGACGCCGCTTCGTTCTACCATCGACACCACCACGCTGGCACCCAGTTGATCGGCGCGAGATTTAA
TCGCCGCGACAATTTGCGACGGCGCGTGCAGGGCCAGACTGGAGGTGGCAACGCCAATCAGCAACGACTG
TTTGCCCGCCAGTTGTTGTGCCACGCGGTTGGGAATGTAATTCAGCTCCGCCATCGCCGCTTCCACTTTT
TCCCGCGTTTTCGCAGAAACGTGGCTGGCCTGGTTCACCACGCGGGAAACGGTCTGATAAGAGACACCGG
CATACTCTGCGACATCGTATAACGTTACTGGTTTCACATTCACCACCCTGAATTGACTCTCTTCCGGGCG
CTATCATGCCATACCGCGAAAGGTTTTGCGCCATTCGATGGTGTCCGGGATCTCGACGCTCTCCCTTATG
CGACTCCTGCATTAGGAAATTAATACGACTCACTATAGGGGAATTGTGAGCGGATAACAATTCCCCTGTA
GAAATAATTTTGTTTAACTTTAATAAGGAGATATACCATGGTGCTTTAACATTAGATGTCGTTAGGCGTT
GAGCAGAGACCTCTGGTCTCGTGCTTTAACATTAGATGTCGTTAGGCGTTGAGCAGATCCGAATTCGAGC
TCGGCGCGCCTGCAGGTCGACAAGCTTGCGGCCGCATAATGCTTAAGTCGAACAGAAAGTAATCGTATTG
TACACGGCCGCATAATCGAAATTAATACGACTCACTATAGGGGAATTGTGAGCGGATAACAATTCCCCAT
CTTAGTATATTAGTTAAGTATAAGAAGGAGATATACATATGATTATTGATAGTAACTTAGTTACGCAGCT
TCCCTCAGAATCATCTTCAAAGCCAAGAGAGCTTTTAATGTCTCAGTTTCCATATATGGATTTAACTTTT
AGCCTTACGGGTGAGACATTACCTTTCGACCACGGCTATGAATTATTTTCTGCGATCGCCCACTTTGAAC
CCAAACTACATACATTAGACACGTTGGGAATTCAGACCATTGCAGGTATTCCCAAGGATGGTGTAATTAA
TCTGACCCAAAATTCTAGGCTTCGTATTCGGATACCAGTAAATCAGGTACGTTTGGTTTATCCATTGGCG
GGTAAGTCACTGAGAATTGGCAAGCATACAATTCGTTTGGGTATTCCTGACATCTGTTTGCTTCAACCTG
CGGAGAAACTGCGATCGCGCATTGTGGTAATAAGAGGCTATGAAGAACCTGAAAGTTTTTTAGTCGTAGC
GCAGCGTCAGCTAGAACAACTGGGTATCCAAGCAATTGCTAGCATTCCCACCAAAGCCAATGGCAAACCA
ATACGTAGGACTATCAAAATTAAGCGATTTACAGTCGTGGGTTTTGGATTAGAAGTTATAAATTTAAGCG
ATGAAGACTCACTGAGGTTGCAAATACATGGTGTAGGAGGAAAGCAAAAGATGGGTTGTGGACTCTTCAT
GCCTATTAAGGAAAGGCAATAGCAATTACTCGAAAGCAGATGATGAAGAGAGCAGATAACCCCAAAATTC
AGCTTAATCTCGGCGATCCTAGTATGACTTTATTGCATCGTGCTGGGGTTGCAGGACTTTGGATGACGCT
CAAAAAACTGGAAAAAATCTATCCAACACCTGCTGAACGTATTGGTAATTTAACTTGGTTGCTAACCCCT
CACTATATCAATCTTGATTGGGAAGGACAGGATTTCACAGTTTTAGACTGGTTGCTGAAGCAATCATTTC
AAATCAGCGATGAGGGTTTAATTTCCCTGACAGGGTTAGATTCTCAAAACATGGATATTCAAAATCAAAT
AATTATCCATCAAGGTATCACAGCCACTTTTACACAACATAATAAATTTTTTAAGTCTGCGGGTCAACAA
TCTAAGCAACTAATTATTGATGGTATTCAGGTTAGGGTTGATTATAAGAAAGCTGCTTCCTATGCTCATC
AACATTTTGCTAAACATTTATGTGACCAGTACGGACAATTGCTAAAAGAGCCAATTGGTATCAGGGGATG
GCTCTATCCAGGAGCAGTAGTTCGCCATTATGCTTTTAAAGAACAAACAGCATTTGAAGAAAAAGCAGAA
TATGCTCTAGCGTTGTTGTTCGCTCCTATGGCTTGTCAATATTTTGTGCTGCGATCGCACACCGAACCAT
CACATACAAACTATGTTTTGGTTATTCCTGAAGTAATTGATTTAGAACTTTATGCACATTTTTTGTGGTG
TTTGGGTAACTTAGATTATAAACATTTTCACGTATCTAGCTTAGGAGATGCTGGATTAAAATTTCTTAAT
TATAAAACAACACAAATGCCTACTTCCAATTTTTTAAAACGATGTCAAATAATCTTTTTTAGTACAAAAG
CTTGGTCAGAACAGCAAAAAACTCGTGCAGAAATAGCAATCATAGAATTAAATTCTTCAGTTAATTATCT
TTATAAGCTTAGTTGTATTTGTTTTCCAGAATGTCAAATTGTTTTATATAAAAATCAACATTATTTGCTT
CCAAGTTTAATAAAAGGAATAATCGCCAATAATCTAGCAATGGGTCGGTCTTGGTGGGCTAATTGGATTT
CATTTATTAAAAATAAAAAATCATTTAAACAATTTACTGATGAGTATAAAGGAATTAATAAGATGATTCA
GGACTCAGAATGGGATATAGAAGCTCAAAAGCTATTTATTCAAGCTTGTCATGAAGCATTAAGAAAAATA
TATGCCAAAATTTATAGCAGAACAAAAGAAGGTGAATACGCTCAAATAGAACGAGAAAATACACGCATTT
TATCTCAGTTAAAACGCTGCACCAATACTGACAATTTCCGAAAATTTATTGCAGAGTTTTGGGGAAGGGC
AGGGCAAATAGCAATTCTGGAAGAACATTGGATGGAATTACTTCCATTGACTACAGGGATAGGCAATTGG
AAAGTGGCCAGGGACTTAACTTTTATTGCAATGGCTAGCTACCCAAAGAATAAAATAACAGAGGTAGAGG
TAAAACCATCACAAATATCGGAGCTAAATACTGAATAAACTTCATATTTTTTGATTTGATTAAGAACAAA
ATATTAATTGTTTAGGTAATGGTGGAATGTTTCATCTGTTTGGTAATATTTTGACTAGTTATGGAACCGC
CGCTAATAATCGTGGTGAAAATGAAGGTAATACCACTACGTTACAAAAATTAATTTGGAAAGGTGAAGTT
CACTCTACTGTTTCATCTGAGGCAATTCGTTGGGCATTGCGATATTATTGGCAAAATGCTGGCTATCCTG
TGAATAGACGTTGGGATGAAAATGCTCAACCAGTACCCGATCACATCTTGCAAGATCCTAATTTTGATGA
TATTCGCTTCATTGATGATGATGTCTTGGGATTTATGCAAGCGGAAGCAGCAAAAGTTGAAGCAGCAGTT
GAATCCGAAGTTGAAATCCAGAACTCAACTCAAGATGAGGACAAAAAACTTTCTCAAGGTAAGGAGAAAG
AAACTGCAAAACGTAAGCGTAAGGAAAAACCTAAAGGGAAAATAACTACTAGACGAGGTGTATTAGAAGT
CACTCGTGCAGTTTCAACAATTCCTTATGCTGGTGATCTTACTTTCAATGCTATGAGTGGAAAGAAAGGA
CGAACATCTCTTTATTCTACAGAAGTTCATGCTACTCGATATCAATATGGCTTCGCATTAACACCCAATA
GCCTCAAAGATAAATCTCGCATTAATGCTGTCCTCGATAGCTTAATTTCTATTGGAGAAGTGGCAGGAAA
TCACGCTCGTTTTCTCTATGATTTTTCTCCTGATAGCATCATATTACGGTGGACACACGATTTCTCACCT
CGGTTACTTTACTGTTTTGAAGAAGATGAACTTAGAAATATATCAACACCGGATTTAGTAAGGCGGGTAG
AATCTGGAGATATAGACCCTAAAGAATTATGGATAGGAGGGGCAATTTCTAGCACTCTGGAAGATTTAGG
GGCAAATGTGTTTCCCGGAGTGAAGACAACAGTTGAAGCATTAAAACAGGTGATTATTGAAGATTTGCAG
TTGTCGTTAAGGAGTTCATGATATGACGACAATTGCCTTAAAAGTAGAAGTTCCCATAGCTTGTTTTCGG
CAGTCTCGTGCTAGGGAATATGGCGAAACTTACCCTGTACCACCACCATCGACAGTATATGGAATGTTAC
TATCTCTTGTTGGAGAAGTGGATAGATACAAACACTGCGGTGTGAAGCTGGCGATCGCACTTCTATCTGA
ACCAGAAAAGTCAACTGTTATTCGCACCTTTCACCGATTTAAGACGAAGAATATCCATGACTCTAAAAAT
AATAAACCTGATTATCAGGAGTTATTAACTAATATAGAATTTATAGTTTGGGTGGATGCTGGAGTAGATA
AAGCTAAACCAAATTTAGTGGAACGTTTAGCAGAGGCATTGACTAACCCGGCTTCTATTAATAGGTTTGG
TGGATTATGTTTAGGTGAAAGTCGGGATTTAGTGAATGATGTTACCCTTTTACCTAAAAATTACTATGCA
GAATCAATGCGATGGTTAATTCGAGATGAATATGGGTTACTAACTTTACCTTACTGGGTAGACCATGTAG
GTTCGCGGGGAACGCGATGGCTACGTTACGAGATTCAGAAATGTCCAGTCTTTCAACCACCTGAATTATC
TTGGACTTCAGTTCAAAGTAATTAGCCTAGGCTGCTGCCACCGCTGAGCAATAACTAGCATAACCCCTTG
GGGCCTCTAAACGGGTCTTGAGGGGTTTTTTGCTGAAACCTCAGGCATTTGAGAAGCACACGGTCACACT
GCTTCCGGTAGTCAATAAACCGGTAAACCAGCAATAGACATAAGCGGCTATTTAACGACCCTGCCCTGAA
CCGACGACCGGGTCATCGTGGCCGGATCTTGCGGCCCCTCGGCTTGAACGAATTGTTAGACATTATTTGC
CGACTACCTTGGTGATCTCGCCTTTCACGTAGTGGACAAATTCTTCCAACTGATCTGCGCGCGAGGCCAA
GCGATCTTCTTCTTGTCCAAGATAAGCCTGTCTAGCTTCAAGTATGACGGGCTGATACTGGGCCGGCAGG
CGCTCCATTGCCCAGTCGGCAGCGACATCCTTCGGCGCGATTTTGCCGGTTACTGCGCTGTACCAAATGC
GGGACAACGTAAGCACTACATTTCGCTCATCGCCAGCCCAGTCGGGCGGCGAGTTCCATAGCGTTAAGGT
TTCATTTAGCGCCTCAAATAGATCCTGTTCAGGAACCGGATCAAAGAGTTCCTCCGCCGCTGGACCTACC
AAGGCAACGCTATGTTCTCTTGCTTTTGTCAGCAAGATAGCCAGATCAATGTCGATCGTGGCTGGCTCGA
AGATACCTGCAAGAATGTCATTGCGCTGCCATTCTCCAAATTGCAGTTCGCGCTTAGCTGGATAACGCCA
CGGAATGATGTCGTCGTGCACAACAATGGTGACTTCTACAGCGCGGAGAATCTCGCTCTCTCCAGGGGAA
GCCGAAGTTTCCAAAAGGTCGTTGATCAAAGCTCGCCGCGTTGTTTCATCAAGCCTTACGGTCACCGTAA
CCAGCAAATCAATATCACTGTGTGGCTTCAGGCCGCCATCCACTGCGGAGCCGTACAAATGTACGGCCAG
CAACGTCGGTTCGAGATGGCGCTCGATGACGCCAACTACCTCTGATAGTTGAGTCGATACTTCGGCGATC
ACCGCTTCCCTCATACTCTTCCTTTTTCAATATTATTGAAGCATTTATCAGGGTTATTGTCTCATGAGCG
GATACATATTTGAATGTATTTAGAAAAATAAACAAATAGCTAGCTCACTCGGTCGCTACGCTCCGGGCGT
GAGACTGCGGCGGGCGCTGCGGACACATACAAAGTTACCCACAGATTCCGTGGATAAGCAGGGGACTAAC
ATGTGAGGCAAAACAGCAGGGCCGCGCCGGTGGCGTTTTTCCATAGGCTCCGCCCTCCTGCCAGAGTTCA
CATAAACAGACGCTTTTCCGGTGCATCTGTGGGAGCCGTGAGGCTCAACCATGAATCTGACAGTACGGGC
GAAACCCGACAGGACTTAAAGATCCCCACCGTTTCCGGCGGGTCGCTCCCTCTTGCGCTCTCCTGTTCCG
ACCCTGCCGTTTACCGGATACCTGTTCCGCCTTTCTCCCTTACGGGAAGTGTGGCGCTTTCTCATAGCTC
ACACACTGGTATCTCGGCTCGGTGTAGGTCGTTCGCTCCAAGCTGGGCTGTAAGCAAGAACTCCCCGTTC
AGCCCGACTGCTGCGCCTTATCCGGTAACTGTTCACTTGAGTCCAACCCGGAAAAGCACGGTAAAACGCC
ACTGGCAGCAGCCATTGGTAACTGGGAGTTCGCAGAGGATTTGTTTAGCTAAACACGCGGTTGCTCTTGA
AGTGTGCGCCAAAGTCCGGCTACACTGGAAGGACAGATTTGGTTGCTGTGCTCTGCGAAAGCCAGTTACC
ACGGTTAAGCAGTTCCCCAACTGACTTAACCTTCGATCAAACCACCTCCCCAGGTGGTTTTTTCGAAGGT
TAAGTCAGTTGGGGAACTGCTTAACCTTCGATCAAACCACCTCCCCAGGTGGTTTTTTCGTTTACAGGGC
AAAAGATTACGCGCAGAAAAAAAGGATCTCAAGAAGATCCTT
Features (pLannotate 1.2.2; 16 found; start..end, strand, type, name):
    102..166     -  CDS            TcR (fragment): tetracycline efflux protein; tet; confers resistance to tetracycline
    181..202     -  protein_bind   CAP binding site: CAP binding activates transcription in the presence of cAMP. E. coli catabolite activator protein
    215..1297    -  CDS            lacI: lac repressor; lacI; The lac repressor binds to the lac operator to inhibit transcription in E. coli. This inhibition can be relieved by adding lactose or isopropyl-β-D-thiogalactopyranoside (IPTG).
   1298..1375    -  promoter       lacI promoter: lacI
   1383..1418    -  CDS            TcR (fragment): tetracycline efflux protein; tet; confers resistance to tetracycline
   1421..1439    +  promoter       T7 promoter: promoter for bacteriophage T7 RNA polymerase
   1440..1464    +  protein_bind   lac operator: The lac repressor binds to the lac operator to inhibit transcription in E. coli. This inhibition can be relieved by adding lactose or isopropyl-β-D-thiogalactopyranoside (IPTG). lac repressor encoded by lacI
   1479..1501    +  RBS            RBS: efficient ribosome binding site from bacteriophage T7 gene 10 (Olins and Rangwala, 1989)
   1703..1721    +  promoter       T7 promoter: promoter for bacteriophage T7 RNA polymerase
   1722..1746    +  protein_bind   lac operator: The lac repressor binds to the lac operator to inhibit transcription in E. coli. This inhibition can be relieved by adding lactose or isopropyl-β-D-thiogalactopyranoside (IPTG). lac repressor encoded by lacI
   5700..5717    +  CDS            SET1 (fragment): solubility-enhancement tag derived from T7 phage gene 10B
   5725..5772    +  terminator     T7 terminator: transcription terminator for bacteriophage T7 RNA polymerase
   5943..6734    -  CDS            SmR: aminoglycoside adenylyltransferase (Murphy, 1985); aadA; confers resistance to spectinomycin and streptomycin
   6735..6826    -  promoter       AmpR promoter: bla
   6874..7555    -  rep_origin     CloDF13 ori (fragment): Plasmids containing the CloDF13 (CDF) origin of replication can be propagated in E. coli cells that contain additional plasmids with compatible origins.
   7580..5       -  rep_origin     CloDF13 ori (fragment) (across the origin): Plasmids containing the CloDF13 (CDF) origin of replication can be propagated in E. coli cells that contain additional plasmids with compatible origins.
