[The description below was written by a language model from this plasmid's Addgene catalogue record and pLannotate feature annotations shown in this document.]
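Description:
pMS7: pCascade(AvCAST)_entry is a 7.7 kb bacterial expression plasmid built on the pCDFDuet-1 backbone, designed for inducible production of the Cascade effector complex from the Anabaena variabilis CRISPR-associated transposon (AvCAST). It replicates in E. coli from the CloDF13 (CDF) origin at low copy number. This origin is compatible with other common plasmid origins, so the plasmid can be co-maintained with partner plasmids. Selection is by spectinomycin through the aadA (SmR) aminoglycoside adenylyltransferase gene, which is driven by the AmpR promoter.

As in the parent Duet vector, there are two T7 promoter/lac operator units, and the backbone carries lacI under its own promoter. Transcription therefore depends on T7 RNA polymerase in the host and is repressed until relieved by IPTG or lactose. The catalogue lists two inserts: a minimal AvCAST CRISPR array and the Cascade genes Cas6, Cas8, Cas7 and Cas5. The automated annotation does not label any of these. The short interval between the two T7 promoters and the roughly 4 kb unannotated stretch between the second lac operator and the T7 terminator are where they presumably lie, but the record does not state which insert occupies which position. The small TcR and SET1 fragment hits appear to be annotation matches to backbone remnants rather than functional elements.

The "entry" designation refers to two BsaI sites in the minimal array, which allow Golden Gate-style insertion of a user-chosen spacer so that the expressed crRNA can be programmed. Once a spacer is cloned, the plasmid supplies the RNA-guided targeting module, making it suited to studies of CRISPR-associated transposon targeting and homing in E. coli. The transposition proteins and donor are not encoded here.
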