Addgene plasmid #168140: pMS7: pCascade(AvCAST)_entry
Purpose: Inducible expression of AvCAST Cascade proteins. Two BsaI sites for spacer cloning.
Depositing lab: Feng Zhang. Depositing organization: Broad Institute. Publication: Dual modes of CRISPR-associated transposon homing. Saito M, Ladha A, Strecker J, Faure G, Neumann E, Altae-Tran H, Macrae RK, Zhang F. Cell. 2021 Apr 29;184(9):2441-2453.e18. doi: 10.1016/j.cell.2021.03.006. Epub 2021 Mar 25. PubMed 33770501.
Backbone
  Vector backbone: pCDFDuet-1
  Backbone manufacturer: Millipore Sigma
  Vector type: Bacterial Expression
Growth in bacteria
  Bacterial resistance: Spectinomycin, 50 μg/mL
  Growth temperature: 37°C
  Growth strain: NEB Stable
  Copy number: Low Copy
Gene/Insert 1
  Gene/Insert name: AvCAST minimal CRISPR array
  Species: Anabaena variabilis
Gene/Insert 2
  Gene/Insert name: AvCAST Cascade proteins (Cas6, Cas8, Cas7 and Cas5)
  Species: Anabaena variabilis
Terms and licenses: Academic/Nonprofit Terms; Industry Terms: Not Available to Industry
How to cite: pMS7: pCascade(AvCAST)_entry was a gift from Feng Zhang (Addgene plasmid # 168140 ; http://n2t.net/addgene:168140 ; RRID:Addgene_168140)
